Addgene plasmid #132197: pDONR221_SLC7A5
Purpose: Gateway entry clone with codon-optimized ORF sequence for subcloning into custom expression vectors
Depositing lab: RESOLUTE Consortium & Giulio Superti-Furga. Depositing organization: CeMM Research Center for Molecular Medicine. Publication: The RESOLUTE consortium: unlocking SLC transporters for drug discovery. Superti-Furga G, Lackner D, Wiedmer T, Ingles-Prieto A, Barbosa B, Girardi E, Goldmann U, Gurtl B, Klavins K, Klimek C, Lindinger S, Lineiro-Retes E, Muller AC, Onstein S, Redinger G, Reil D, Sedlyarov V, Wolf G, Crawford M, Everley R, ... Steppan CM. Nat Rev Drug Discov. 2020 Jul;19(7):429-430. doi: 10.1038/d41573-020-00056-6. PubMed 32265506.
Backbone
  Vector backbone: pDONR221
  Backbone manufacturer: Thermo Fisher Scientific
  Backbone size w/o insert (bp): 2550
  Vector type: Mammalian Expression
Growth in bacteria
  Bacterial resistance: Kanamycin, 50 μg/mL
  Growth temperature: 37°C
  Growth strain: Stbl3
  Copy number: High Copy
Gene/Insert
  Gene/Insert name: SLC7A5 (alt name: LAT1, E16, D16S469E, MPE16, CD98)
  Species: H. sapiens (human)
  Insert size (bp): 1521
  Entrez Gene: SLC7A5 (a.k.a. 4F2LC, CD98, D16S469E, E16, LAT1, MPE16)
  Cloning method: Gateway Cloning
  Sequencing primers: 5′ M13-fwd; 3′ M13-rev
Terms and licenses: Academic/Nonprofit Terms; Industry Terms
Depositor comments: For more information on the full Resolute plasmid collection, please see www.addgene.org/depositor-collections/re-solute/. Please provide your feedback on this plasmid to the RESOLUTE consortium by filling out their RESOLUTE repository feedback form: https://forms.office.com/Pages/ResponsePage.aspx?id=0e05yklzmkS7rjFGQL4N7z4feCLQvEJAmVcOCM_u885UN1JJRko0Ukg4TVQwNTZLOUxPQVJWT1NHUCQlQCN0PWcu
How to cite: pDONR221_SLC7A5 was a gift from RESOLUTE Consortium & Giulio Superti-Furga (Addgene plasmid # 132197 ; http://n2t.net/addgene:132197 ; RRID:Addgene_132197)
