[The description below was written by a language model from this plasmid's Addgene catalogue record and pLannotate feature annotations shown in this document.]
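Description:
pDONR221_SLC7A5 is a Gateway entry clone built on the pDONR221 backbone and carrying a codon-optimized open reading frame for human SLC7A5, also known as LAT1, E16, MPE16, 4F2LC or CD98 light chain. It belongs to a large consortium collection of solute carrier (SLC) transporter clones. The sequenced plasmid is 4,071 nt, consistent with a roughly 2.55 kb backbone plus the 1,521 bp insert. It is propagated in E. coli from a high-copy ColE1/pUC-type origin and selected with kanamycin through an aminoglycoside phosphotransferase (KanR) gene.

The SLC7A5 coding sequence sits directly between attL1 and attL2, the recombination sites used in the Gateway LR reaction, so the ORF can be moved in a defined orientation into any attR-containing destination vector. Upstream of attL1 lie the rrnB T1 and T2 transcription terminators, which shield the insert from read-through transcription from the backbone in bacteria. The short lacI and lacZα fragments annotated nearby are backbone remnants rather than functional genes. A T7 promoter lies just beyond attL2 on the opposite strand, pointing back toward the insert, and M13 forward and reverse primer sites flank the cassette for sequence verification.

Although the catalogue lists the vector type as mammalian expression, the feature table shows no eukaryotic promoter, polyadenylation signal, tag or reporter, so the plasmid itself is not an expression construct. As the stated purpose indicates, it serves as a source clone for subcloning the SLC7A5 ORF into custom expression vectors. Promoter, tags and host are then determined by the chosen destination vector. The record does not state whether the ORF retains a stop codon.
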