Features (pLannotate 1.2.2; 10 found; start..end, strand, type, name):
    121..213     +  CDS            lacI (fragment): lac repressor; lacI; The lac repressor binds to the lac operator to inhibit transcription in E. coli. This inhibition can be relieved by adding lactose or isopropyl-β-D-thiogalactopyranoside (IPTG).
    268..295     -  terminator     rrnB T2 terminator: transcription terminator T2 from the E. coli rrnB gene
    427..470     +  terminator     rrnB T1 terminator: Escherichia coli rrnB; transcription terminator T1 from the E. coli rrnB gene
    517..553     -  CDS            lacZα (fragment): LacZα fragment of β-galactosidase; lacZ fragment
    569..668     +  protein_bind   attL1: mutant version of attL; recombination site for the Gateway® LR reaction LR Clonase™
    674..2194    +  CDS            SLC7A5: LAT1_HUMAN - Also known as CD98LC, LAT1 From Homo sapiens (Human).
   2196..2295    -  protein_bind   attL2: mutant version of attL; recombination site for the Gateway® LR reaction LR Clonase™
   2313..2331    -  promoter       T7 promoter: promoter for bacteriophage T7 RNA polymerase
   2465..3274    +  CDS            KanR: aminoglycoside phosphotransferase; aph(3')-Ia; confers resistance to kanamycin in bacteria or G418 (Geneticin®) in eukaryotes
   3421..4009    +  rep_origin     ori: high-copy-number ColE1/pMB1/pBR322/pUC origin of replication
>Addgene plasmid #132197 | pDONR221_SLC7A5 | addgene full sequence | sequence record 261168 | Addgene NGS Result
CTTTCCTGCGTTATCCCCTGATTCTGTGGATAACCGTATTACCGCCTTTGAGTGAGCTGATACCGCTCGC
CGCAGCCGAACGACCGAGCGCAGCGAGTCAGTGAGCGAGGAAGCGGAAGAGCGCCCAATACGCAAACCGC
CTCTCCCCGCGCGTTGGCCGATTCATTAATGCAGCTGGCACGACAGGTTTCCCGACTGGAAAGCGGGCAG
TGAGCGCAACGCAATTAATACGCGTACCGCTAGCCAGGAAGAGTTTGTAGAAACGCAAAAAGGCCATCCG
TCAGGATGGCCTTCTGCTTAGTTTGATGCCTGGCAGTTTATGGCGGGCGTCCTGCCCGCCACCCTCCGGG
CCGTTGCTTCACAACGTTCAAATCCGCTCCCGGCGGATTTGTCCTACTCAGGAGAGCGTTCACCGACAAA
CAACAGATAAAACGAAAGGCCCAGTCTTCCGACTGAGCCTTTCGTTTTATTTGATGCCTGGCAGTTCCCT
ACTCTCGCGTTAACGCTAGCATGGATGTTTTCCCAGTCACGACGTTGTAAAACGACGGCCAGTCTTAAGC
TCGGGCCCCAAATAATGATTTTATTTTGACTGATAGTGACCTGTTCGTTGCAACACATTGATGAGCAATG
CTTTTTTATAATGCCAACTTTGTACAAAAAAGCAGGCTCCACCATGGCCGGCGCCGGCCCTAAGAGGAGA
GCCCTGGCAGCACCAGCAGCAGAGGAGAAGGAGGAGGCAAGGGAGAAGATGCTGGCAGCAAAGTCCGCCG
ACGGATCTGCCCCAGCAGGAGAGGGCGAGGGCGTGACCCTGCAGCGCAACATCACACTGCTGAATGGCGT
GGCCATCATCGTGGGCACCATCATCGGCTCCGGCATCTTCGTGACCCCAACAGGCGTGCTGAAGGAGGCC
GGCTCTCCAGGACTGGCCCTGGTGGTGTGGGCAGCATGCGGCGTGTTTAGCATCGTGGGCGCCCTGTGCT
ACGCAGAGCTGGGCACCACAATCAGCAAGTCCGGCGGCGATTACGCCTATATGCTGGAGGTGTATGGCAG
CCTGCCCGCCTTCCTGAAGCTGTGGATCGAGCTGCTGATCATCCGGCCTAGCTCCCAGTACATCGTGGCC
CTGGTGTTCGCCACCTATCTGCTGAAGCCTCTGTTTCCAACATGCCCAGTGCCTGAGGAGGCAGCAAAGC
TGGTGGCATGCCTGTGCGTGCTGCTGCTGACCGCCGTGAACTGTTACTCCGTGAAGGCCGCCACAAGAGT
GCAGGACGCCTTCGCCGCAGCAAAGCTGCTGGCCCTGGCCCTGATCATCCTGCTGGGCTTTGTGCAGATC
GGCAAGGGCGACGTGTCTAACCTGGATCCTAATTTCAGCTTTGAGGGCACCAAGCTGGATGTGGGCAACA
TCGTGCTGGCCCTGTACTCTGGCCTGTTCGCCTACGGCGGCTGGAACTATCTGAATTTTGTGACAGAGGA
GATGATCAACCCCTATAGGAATCTGCCTCTGGCCATCATCATCAGCCTGCCTATCGTGACCCTGGTGTAC
GTGCTGACAAATCTGGCCTATTTCACCACACTGTCCACCGAGCAGATGCTGTCTAGCGAGGCCGTGGCCG
TGGACTTTGGCAACTACCACCTGGGCGTGATGAGCTGGATCATCCCAGTGTTCGTGGGCCTGAGCTGCTT
TGGCTCCGTGAATGGCTCTCTGTTCACCTCCTCTCGGCTGTTCTTTGTGGGCTCTAGAGAGGGCCACCTG
CCCTCTATCCTGAGCATGATCCACCCTCAGCTGCTGACACCAGTGCCCAGCCTGGTGTTCACCTGCGTGA
TGACACTGCTGTATGCCTTCAGCAAGGATATCTTTTCCGTGATCAACTTCTTTTCCTTCTTTAATTGGCT
GTGCGTGGCCCTGGCCATCATCGGCATGATCTGGCTGAGGCACAGGAAGCCAGAGCTGGAGAGGCCCATC
AAGGTGAACCTGGCCCTGCCAGTGTTCTTTATCCTGGCCTGCCTGTTCCTGATCGCCGTGTCCTTTTGGA
AGACCCCCGTGGAGTGTGGCATCGGCTTCACAATCATCCTGTCTGGCCTGCCCGTGTACTTCTTCGGCGT
GTGGTGGAAGAATAAGCCAAAGTGGCTGCTGCAGGGCATCTTTTCCACCACCGTGCTGTGCCAGAAGCTG
ATGCAGGTGGTGCCCCAGGAGACCGACCCAGCTTTCTTGTACAAAGTTGGCATTATAAGAAAGCATTGCT
TATCAATTTGTTGCAACGAACAGGTCACTATCAGTCAAAATAAAATCATTATTTGCCATCCAGCTGATAT
CCCCTATAGTGAGTCGTATTACATGGTCATAGCTGTTTCCTGGCAGCTCTGGCCCGTGTCTCAAAATCTC
TGATGTTACATTGCACAAGATAAAAATATATCATCATGAACAATAAAACTGTCTGCTTACATAAACAGTA
ATACAAGGGGTGTTATGAGCCATATTCAACGGGAAACGTCGAGGCCGCGATTAAATTCCAACATGGATGC
TGATTTATATGGGTATAAATGGGCTCGCGATAATGTCGGGCAATCAGGTGCGACAATCTATCGCTTGTAT
GGGAAGCCCGATGCGCCAGAGTTGTTTCTGAAACATGGCAAAGGTAGCGTTGCCAATGATGTTACAGATG
AGATGGTCAGACTAAACTGGCTGACGGAATTTATGCCTCTTCCGACCATCAAGCATTTTATCCGTACTCC
TGATGATGCATGGTTACTCACCACTGCGATCCCCGGAAAAACAGCATTCCAGGTATTAGAAGAATATCCT
GATTCAGGTGAAAATATTGTTGATGCGCTGGCAGTGTTCCTGCGCCGGTTGCATTCGATTCCTGTTTGTA
ATTGTCCTTTTAACAGCGATCGCGTATTTCGTCTCGCTCAGGCGCAATCACGAATGAATAACGGTTTGGT
TGATGCGAGTGATTTTGATGACGAGCGTAATGGCTGGCCTGTTGAACAAGTCTGGAAAGAAATGCATAAA
CTTTTGCCATTCTCACCGGATTCAGTCGTCACTCATGGTGATTTCTCACTTGATAACCTTATTTTTGACG
AGGGGAAATTAATAGGTTGTATTGATGTTGGACGAGTCGGAATCGCAGACCGATACCAGGATCTTGCCAT
CCTATGGAACTGCCTCGGTGAGTTTTCTCCTTCATTACAGAAACGGCTTTTTCAAAAATATGGTATTGAT
AATCCTGATATGAATAAATTGCAGTTTCATTTGATGCTCGATGAGTTTTTCTAATCAGAATTGGTTAATT
GGTTGTAACACTGGCAGAGCATTACGCTGACTTGACGGGACGGCGCAAGCTCATGACCAAAATCCCTTAA
CGTGAGTTACGCGTCGTTCCACTGAGCGTCAGACCCCGTAGAAAAGATCAAAGGATCTTCTTGAGATCCT
TTTTTTCTGCGCGTAATCTGCTGCTTGCAAACAAAAAAACCACCGCTACCAGCGGTGGTTTGTTTGCCGG
ATCAAGAGCTACCAACTCTTTTTCCGAAGGTAACTGGCTTCAGCAGAGCGCAGATACCAAATACTGTTCT
TCTAGTGTAGCCGTAGTTAGGCCACCACTTCAAGAACTCTGTAGCACCGCCTACATACCTCGCTCTGCTA
ATCCTGTTACCAGTGGCTGCTGCCAGTGGCGATAAGTCGTGTCTTACCGGGTTGGACTCAAGACGATAGT
TACCGGATAAGGCGCAGCGGTCGGGCTGAACGGGGGGTTCGTGCACACAGCCCAGCTTGGAGCGAACGAC
CTACACCGAACTGAGATACCTACAGCGTGAGCTATGAGAAAGCGCCACGCTTCCCGAAGGGAGAAAGGCG
GACAGGTATCCGGTAAGCGGCAGGGTCGGAACAGGAGAGCGCACGAGGGAGCTTCCAGGGGGAAACGCCT
GGTATCTTTATAGTCCTGTCGGGTTTCGCCACCTCTGACTTGAGCGTCGATTTTTGTGATGCTCGTCAGG
GGGGCGGAGCCTATGGAAAAACGCCAGCAACGCGGCCTTTTTACGGTTCCTGGCCTTTTGCTGGCCTTTT
GCTCACATGTT
