>Addgene plasmid #132197 | pDONR221_SLC7A5 | depositor partial sequence | sequence record 253794 | Codon-optimized ORF of SLC7A5
ATGGCCGGCGCCGGCCCTAAGAGGAGAGCCCTGGCAGCACCAGCAGCAGAGGAGAAGGAGGAGGCAAGGG
AGAAGATGCTGGCAGCAAAGTCCGCCGACGGATCTGCCCCAGCAGGAGAGGGCGAGGGCGTGACCCTGCA
GCGCAACATCACACTGCTGAATGGCGTGGCCATCATCGTGGGCACCATCATCGGCTCCGGCATCTTCGTG
ACCCCAACAGGCGTGCTGAAGGAGGCCGGCTCTCCAGGACTGGCCCTGGTGGTGTGGGCAGCATGCGGCG
TGTTTAGCATCGTGGGCGCCCTGTGCTACGCAGAGCTGGGCACCACAATCAGCAAGTCCGGCGGCGATTA
CGCCTATATGCTGGAGGTGTATGGCAGCCTGCCCGCCTTCCTGAAGCTGTGGATCGAGCTGCTGATCATC
CGGCCTAGCTCCCAGTACATCGTGGCCCTGGTGTTCGCCACCTATCTGCTGAAGCCTCTGTTTCCAACAT
GCCCAGTGCCTGAGGAGGCAGCAAAGCTGGTGGCATGCCTGTGCGTGCTGCTGCTGACCGCCGTGAACTG
TTACTCCGTGAAGGCCGCCACAAGAGTGCAGGACGCCTTCGCCGCAGCAAAGCTGCTGGCCCTGGCCCTG
ATCATCCTGCTGGGCTTTGTGCAGATCGGCAAGGGCGACGTGTCTAACCTGGATCCTAATTTCAGCTTTG
AGGGCACCAAGCTGGATGTGGGCAACATCGTGCTGGCCCTGTACTCTGGCCTGTTCGCCTACGGCGGCTG
GAACTATCTGAATTTTGTGACAGAGGAGATGATCAACCCCTATAGGAATCTGCCTCTGGCCATCATCATC
AGCCTGCCTATCGTGACCCTGGTGTACGTGCTGACAAATCTGGCCTATTTCACCACACTGTCCACCGAGC
AGATGCTGTCTAGCGAGGCCGTGGCCGTGGACTTTGGCAACTACCACCTGGGCGTGATGAGCTGGATCAT
CCCAGTGTTCGTGGGCCTGAGCTGCTTTGGCTCCGTGAATGGCTCTCTGTTCACCTCCTCTCGGCTGTTC
TTTGTGGGCTCTAGAGAGGGCCACCTGCCCTCTATCCTGAGCATGATCCACCCTCAGCTGCTGACACCAG
TGCCCAGCCTGGTGTTCACCTGCGTGATGACACTGCTGTATGCCTTCAGCAAGGATATCTTTTCCGTGAT
CAACTTCTTTTCCTTCTTTAATTGGCTGTGCGTGGCCCTGGCCATCATCGGCATGATCTGGCTGAGGCAC
AGGAAGCCAGAGCTGGAGAGGCCCATCAAGGTGAACCTGGCCCTGCCAGTGTTCTTTATCCTGGCCTGCC
TGTTCCTGATCGCCGTGTCCTTTTGGAAGACCCCCGTGGAGTGTGGCATCGGCTTCACAATCATCCTGTC
TGGCCTGCCCGTGTACTTCTTCGGCGTGTGGTGGAAGAATAAGCCAAAGTGGCTGCTGCAGGGCATCTTT
TCCACCACCGTGCTGTGCCAGAAGCTGATGCAGGTGGTGCCCCAGGAGACC
